>Addgene plasmid #230152 | AiP13470 - pAAV-AiE1014h-minBG-SYFP2-P2A-3XFLAG-10aa-H2B-WPRE3-BGHpA (Alias: CN3470) | addgene full sequence | sequence record 461878 | Addgene NGS Result
CCTGCAGGCAGCTGCGCGCTCGCTCGCTCACTGAGGCCGCCCGGGCGTCGGGCGACCTTTGGTCGCCCGG
CCTCAGTGAGCGAGCGAGCGCGCAGAGAGGGAGTGGCCAACTCCATCACTAGGGGTTCCTGCGGCCGCAC
GCGTATCCCTTTGGCACAGCACTTCCCTCTTAATATACATCACGGCTTGATTTAAGTCATCTGACTCATG
ACAAAGAGCTCATCAAGCACTGATGTAGCTGTTGGCACCTTTTCACCCAATAAAGTTGATCAAGTTGCTA
CAGAAGCAATCCTACTGCAGCTGGCTCCAAGAAACTACAATTCAGAAAGAGTATACAAAACATCTGAAGA
GTGCTCTATTTAGCGTTATCATAGGCCCTTAGAATAACAAACTTCAGAGAGAGCTATATAGTGCAGCTGA
GAACTGTCTGTTCTTCGAACAGGAGTCATCACTCTACACTTAGCTGAATTTTTAATATTCCTGTAATCAT
CTGCAAAATATACTTGTGCACATTTTACCCTTGAGTTTCATGGGAGAGATTTTAAAGGAGTATTTGTCTC
GGAACTACAGCTTATCACTGTTGGATAAAGAATATTATCTGGCCTGCCAAGCAGATATTTAAAAATAACC
TAATCGCACATTTGATCCAGCAATTCCCCTCCTAGGAATATTAATAAGGGGATCATACAAAATGTTCAAA
AAGCTGTGTCTGGGAGCTCGGGCTGGGCATAAAAGTCAGGGCAGAGCCATCTATTGCTTACATTTGCTTC
TGGGATCCAGATCTTTCGAAGCTAGCGCTACCGGTCGCCACCATGGTCTCCAAGGGCGAGGAGCTGTTCA
CCGGGGTGGTGCCCATCCTGGTCGAGCTGGACGGCGATGTCAACGGCCACAAGTTCAGCGTGTCCGGCGA
GGGCGAGGGCGATGCCACCTACGGCAAGCTGACCCTGAAGCTGATCTGCACCACCGGCAAGCTGCCCGTG
CCCTGGCCCACCCTCGTGACCACCCTGGGCTACGGCGTGCAGTGCTTCGCCCGCTACCCCGACCACATGA
AGCAGCACGACTTCTTCAAGTCCGCCATGCCCGAAGGCTACGTCCAGGAGCGCACCATCTTCTTCAAAGA
CGACGGCAACTACAAGACCCGCGCCGAGGTGAAGTTCGAGGGCGACACCCTGGTGAACCGCATCGAGCTG
AAGGGCATCGACTTCAAGGAGGACGGCAACATCCTGGGGCACAAGCTGGAGTACAACTACAACAGCCACA
ACGTCTATATCACCGCCGACAAGCAGAAGAACGGCATCAAGGCCAACTTCAAGATCCGCCACAACATCGA
GGACGGCGGCGTGCAGCTCGCCGACCACTACCAGCAGAACACCCCCATCGGCGACGGCCCCGTGCTGCTG
CCCGACAACCACTACCTGAGCTACCAGTCCAAGCTGAGCAAAGACCCCAACGAGAAGCGCGATCACATGG
TCCTGCTGGAGTTCGTGACCGCCGCCGGGATCACTCTCGGCATGGACGAGCTGTACAAGGGCTCTGGTGC
TACCAACTTCTCACTGTTGAAACAGGCAGGGGATGTAGAGGAGAATCCAGGGCCTGGTGCTAGTGGAGAC
TACAAAGACCATGACGGAGATTATAAAGATCATGACATCGATTACAAGGATGACGATGACAAGTCCGGAC
TCAGATCTGGAGGCTCCGGAGGCCCAGAGCCAGCGAAGTCTGCTCCCGCCCCGAAAAAGGGCTCCAAGAA
GGCGGTGACTAAGGCGCAGAAGAAAGGCGGCAAGAAGCGCAAGCGCAGCCGCAAGGAGAGCTATTCCATC
TATGTGTACAAGGTTCTGAAGCAGGTCCACCCTGACACCGGCATTTCGTCCAAGGCCATGGGCATCATGA
ATTCGTTTGTGAACGACATTTTCGAGCGCATCGCAGGAGAGGCTTCCCGCCTGGCGCATTACAACAAGCG
CTCGACCATCACCTCCCGGGAGATCCAGACGGCCGTGCGCCTGCTGCTGCCTGGGGAGTTGGCCAAGCAC
GCCGTGTCCGAGGGTACTAAGGCCATCACCAAGTACACCAGCGCTAAGTAATGAGGCGCGCCGCGGCCGC
GAATTCGATATCATAATCAACCTCTGGATTACAAAATTTGTGAAAGATTGACTGGTATTCTTAACTATGT
TGCTCCTTTTACGCTATGTGGATACGCTGCTTTAATGCCTTTGTATCATGCTATTGCTTCCCGTATGGCT
TTCATTTTCTCCTCCTTGTATAAATCCTGGTTAGTTCTTGCCACGGCGGAACTCATCGCCGCCTGCCTTG
CCCGCTGCTGGACAGGGGCTCGGCTGTTGGGCACTGACAATTCCGTGGCTCGAGAGATCTTCGACTGTGC
CTTCTAGTTGCCAGCCATCTGTTGTTTGCCCCTCCCCCGTGCCTTCCTTGACCCTGGAAGGTGCCACTCC
CACTGTCCTTTCCTAATAAAATGAGGAAATTGCATCGCATTGTCTGAGTAGGTGTCATTCTATTCTGGGG
GGTGGGGTGGGGCAGGACAGCAAGGGGGAGGATTGGGAAGACAATAGCAGGCATGAGATCTCACGTGCGG
ACCGAGCGGCCGCAGGAACCCCTAGTGATGGAGTTGGCCACTCCCTCTCTGCGCGCTCGCTCGCTCACTG
AGGCCGGGCGACCAAAGGTCGCCCGACGCCCGGGCTTTGCCCGGGCGGCCTCAGTGAGCGAGCGAGCGCG
CAGCTGCCTGCAGGGGCGCCTGATGCGGTATTTTCTCCTTACGCATCTGTGCGGTATTTCACACCGCATA
[95 nt withheld, positions 2801-2895]
T
[46 nt withheld, positions 2897-2942]
C
[141 nt withheld, positions 2944-3084]
CCTTTGACGTTGGAGTCCACGTTCTTT
[37 nt withheld, positions 3112-3148]
ACTCTATCTCGGGCTATTCTTTTGATTTATAAGGGATTTTGCCGATTTCGGTCTATTGGTTAAAAAATGA
GCTGATTTAACAAAAATTTAACGCGAATTTTAACAAAATATTAACGTTTACAATTTTATGGTGCACTCTC
AGTACAATCTGCTCTGATGCCGCATAGTTAAGCCAGCCCCGACACCCGCCAACACCCGCTGACGCGCCCT
GACGGGCTTGTCTGCTCCCGGCATCCGCTTACAGACAAGCTGTGACCGTCTCCGGGAGCTGCATGTGTCA
GAGGTTTTCACCGTCATCACCGAAACGCGCGAGACGAAAGGGCCTCGTGATACGCCTATTTTTATAGGTT
AATGTCATGATAATAATGGTTTCTTAGACGTCAGGTGGCACTTTTCGGGGAAATGTGCGCGGAACCCCTA
TTTGTTTATTTTTCTAAATACATTCAAATATGTATCCGCTCATGAGACAATAACCCTGATAAATGCTTCA
ATAATATTGAAAAAGGAAGAGTATGAGTATTCAACATTTCCGTGTCGCCCTTATTCCCTTTTTTGCGGCA
TTTTGCCTTCCTGTTTTTGCTCACCCAGAAACGCTGGTGAAAGTAAAAGATGCTGAAGATCAGTTGGGTG
CACGAGTGGGTTACATCGAACTGGATCTCAACAGCGGTAAGATCCTTGAGAGTTTTCGCCCCGAAGAACG
TTTTCCAATGATGAGCACTTTTAAAGTTCTGCTATGTGGCGCGGTATTATCCCGTATTGACGCCGGGCAA
GAGCAACTCGGTCGCCGCATACACTATTCTCAGAATGACTTGGTTGAGTACTCACCAGTCACAGAAAAGC
ATCTTACGGATGGCATGACAGTAAGAGAATTATGCAGTGCTGCCATAACCATGAGTGATAACACTGCGGC
CAACTTACTTCTGACAACGATCGGAGGACCGAAGGAGCTAACCGCTTTTTTGCACAACATGGGGGATCAT
GTAACTCGCCTTGATCGTTGGGAACCGGAGCTGAATGAAGCCATACCAAACGACGAGCGTGACACCACGA
TGCCTGTAGCAATGGCAACAACGTTGCGCAAACTATTAACTGGCGAACTACTTACTCTAGCTTCCCGGCA
ACAATTAATAGACTGGATGGAGGCGGATAAAGTTGCAGGACCACTTCTGCGCTCGGCCCTTCCGGCTGGC
TGGTTTATTGCTGATAAATCTGGAGCCGGTGAGCGTGGGTCTCGCGGTATCATTGCAGCACTGGGGCCAG
ATGGTAAGCCCTCCCGTATCGTAGTTATCTACACGACGGGGAGTCAGGCAACTATGGATGAACGAAATAG
ACAGATCGCTGAGATAGGTGCCTCACTGATTAAGCATTGGTAACTGTCAGACCAAGTTTACTCATATATA
CTTTAGATTGATTTAAAACTTCATTTTTAATTTAAAAGGATCTAGGTGAAGATCCTTTTTGATAATCTCA
TGACCAAAATCCCTTAACGTGAGTTTTCGTTCCACTGAGCGTCAGACCCCGTAGAAAAGATCAAAGGATC
TTCTTGAGATCCTTTTTTTCTGCGCGTAATCTGCTGCTTGCAAACAAAAAAACCACCGCTACCAGCGGTG
GTTTGTTTGCCGGATCAAGAGCTACCAACTCTTTTTCCGAAGGTAACTGGCTTCAGCAGAGCGCAGATAC
CAAATACTGTTCTTCTAGTGTAGCCGTAGTTAGGCCACCACTTCAAGAACTCTGTAGCACCGCCTACATA
CCTCGCTCTGCTAATCCTGTTACCAGTGGCTGCTGCCAGTGGCGATAAGTCGTGTCTTACCGGGTTGGAC
TCAAGACGATAGTTACCGGATAAGGCGCAGCGGTCGGGCTGAACGGGGGGTTCGTGCACACAGCCCAGCT
TGGAGCGAACGACCTACACCGAACTGAGATACCTACAGCGTGAGCTATGAGAAAGCGCCACGCTTCCCGA
AGGGAGAAAGGCGGACAGGTATCCGGTAAGCGGCAGGGTCGGAACAGGAGAGCGCACGAGGGAGCTTCCA
GGGGGAAACGCCTGGTATCTTTATAGTCCTGTCGGGTTTCGCCACCTCTGACTTGAGCGTCGATTTTTGT
GATGCTCGTCAGGGGGGCGGAGCCTATGGAAAAACGCCAGCAACGCGGCCTTTTTACGGTTCCTGGCCTT
TTGCTGGCCTTTTGCTCACATGT
Features (pLannotate 1.2.2; 16 found; start..end, strand, type, name):
     12..39      +  repeat_region  AAV2 ITR (fragment): inverted terminal repeat of adeno-associated virus serotype 2 inverted
     68..95      +  repeat_region  AAV2 ITR (fragment): inverted terminal repeat of adeno-associated virus serotype 2 inverted
    813..1529    +  CDS            SYFP2: SYFP2 is a basic (constitutively fluorescent) yellow fluorescent protein published in 2006, derived from Aequorea victoria. It is reported to be a very rapidly-maturing monomer with moderate acid sensitivity.
   1608..1673    +  CDS            3xFLAG: three tandem FLAG® epitope tags, followed by an enterokinase cleavage site
   1704..2081    +  CDS            H2B: human histone H2B; HIST1H2BJ
   2115..2272    +  misc_feature   WPRE (fragment): woodchuck hepatitis virus posttranscriptional regulatory element
   2278..2358    +  misc_feature   WPRE (fragment): woodchuck hepatitis virus posttranscriptional regulatory element
   2375..2486    +  polyA_signal   bGH poly(A) signal: bovine growth hormone polyadenylation signal
   2604..2744    +  repeat_region  AAV2 ITR: inverted terminal repeat of adeno-associated virus serotype 2 inverted
   2749..2800    -  misc_feature   bom (fragment): basis of mobility region from pBR322
   2819..3274    +  rep_origin     f1 ori (sequence partly withheld): f1 bacteriophage origin of replication; arrow indicates direction of (+) strand synthesis
   3275..3324    -  misc_feature   bom (fragment): basis of mobility region from pBR322
   3426..3461    -  CDS            rop (fragment): Rop protein, which maintains plasmids at low copy number; rop
   3556..3660    +  promoter       AmpR promoter: bla
   3661..4521    +  CDS            AmpR: β-lactamase; bla; confers resistance to ampicillin, carbenicillin, and related antibiotics
   4692..5280    +  rep_origin     ori: high-copy-number ColE1/pMB1/pBR322/pUC origin of replication
