[The description below was written by a language model from this plasmid's Addgene catalogue record and pLannotate feature annotations shown in this document.]
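Description:
AiP13470 (alias CN3470) is an AAV transfer plasmid built on a pAAV2 backbone, carrying a reporter cassette between AAV2 inverted terminal repeats so that it can be packaged into recombinant AAV particles. In the sequenced record of about 5.3 kb, the right-hand ITR is annotated in full, while the left-hand one is detected only as short fragments. The bacterial portion contains a high-copy ColE1/pUC-type origin, an f1 phage origin, and a β-lactamase gene with its own promoter for ampicillin selection. Small remnants of the pBR322 bom and rop regions are also present.

The payload is driven by AiE1014h, an enhancer sequence placed upstream of a minimal beta-globin promoter (minBG). Neither element is called by the automated annotation, but the unannotated stretch between the left ITR and the start of the coding sequence is where the construct name places them. A minimal promoter is expected to have little activity on its own, so expression should depend largely on the enhancer, which the record says is designed to direct transgene expression to specific populations of brain cells. It does not state which ones.

The open reading frame encodes the yellow fluorescent protein SYFP2, a P2A self-cleaving peptide, and then a 3xFLAG epitope joined by a 10-amino-acid linker to human histone H2B. This should yield free SYFP2 that fills the cell and a separate, FLAG-tagged histone that marks the nucleus for antibody detection. A shortened WPRE (WPRE3, annotated as two fragments) enhances transcript expression, and the bovine growth hormone polyadenylation signal terminates the message. The construct belongs to a suite of enhancer AAVs for genetic access to cortical cell types and serves to label and evaluate the cells in which the enhancer is active.
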