Addgene plasmid #230152: AiP13470 - pAAV-AiE1014h-minBG-SYFP2-P2A-3XFLAG-10aa-H2B-WPRE3-BGHpA (Alias: CN3470)
Purpose: AiE1014h is an enhancer sequence, designed to drive AAV-mediated transgene expression in specific populations of brain cells
Depositing lab: Allen Institute for Brain Science & Boaz Levi. Depositing organization: Allen Institute. Publication: A suite of enhancer AAVs and transgenic mouse lines for genetic access to cortical cell types. Ben-Simon Y, Hooper M, Narayan S, Daigle TL, Dwivedi D, Way SW, Oster A, Stafford DA, Mich JK, Taormina MJ, Martinez RA, Opitz-Araya X, Roth JR, Alexander JR, Allen S, Amster A, Arbuckle J, Ayala A, Baker PM, Bakken TE, Barcelli T, Barta S, Bendrick J, Bertagnolli D, Bielstein C, Bishwakarma P, Bowlus J, Boyer G, Brouner K, Casian B, Casper T, Chakka AB, Chakrabarty R, Chance RK, Chavan S, Clark M, Colbert K, Collman F, Daniel S, Departee M, DiValentin P, Donadio N, Dotson N, Egdorf T, Fliss T, Gabitto M, Garcia J, Gary A, Gasperini M, Gloe J, Goldy J, Gore BB, Graybuck L, Greisman N, Haeseleer F, Halterman C, Haradon Z, Hastings SD, Helback O, Ho W, Hockemeyer D, Huang C, Huff S, Hunker A, Johansen N, Jones D, Juneau Z, Kalmbach B, Kannan M, Khem S, Kussick E, Kutsal R, Larsen R, Lee C, Lee AY, Leibly M, Lenz GH, Li S, Liang E, Lusk N, Madigan Z, Malloy J, Malone J, McCue R, Melchor J, Mollenkopf T, Moosman S, Morin E, Newman D, Ng L, Ngo K, Omstead V, Otto S, Oyama A, Pena N, Pham T, Phillips E, Pom CA, Potekhina L, Ransford S, Ray PL, Rette D, Reynoldson C, Rimorin C, Rocha D, Ruiz A, Sanchez REA, Sawyer L, Sedeno-Cortes A, Sevigny JP, Shapovalova N, Shepard N, Shulga L, Sigler AR, Siverts L, Soliman S, Somasundaram S, Staats B, Stewart K, Szelenyi E, Tieu M, Trader C, Tran A, van Velthoven CTJ, Walker M, Wang Y, Weed N, Wirthlin M, Wood T, Wynalda B, Yao Z, Zhou T, Ariza J, Dee N, Reding M, Ronellenfitch K, Mufti S, Sunkin SM, Smith KA, Esposito L, Waters J, Thyagarajan B, Yao S, Lein ES, Zeng H, Levi BP, Ngai J, Ting JT, Tasic B. Cell. 2025 May 16:S0092-8674(25)00513-6. doi: 10.1016/j.cell.2025.05.002. PubMed 40403729.
Backbone
  Vector backbone: pAAV2
  Vector type: AAV
Growth in bacteria
  Bacterial resistance: Ampicillin, 100 μg/mL
  Growth temperature: 37°C
  Growth strain: NEB Stable
  Copy number: High Copy
Gene/Insert
  Gene/Insert name: SYFP2-P2A-3XFLAG-10aa-H2B
  Species: Synthetic
  Promoter: minBG
  Cloning method: Gibson Cloning
Terms and licenses: Academic/Nonprofit Terms; Industry Terms: Not Available to Industry
How to cite: AiP13470 - pAAV-AiE1014h-minBG-SYFP2-P2A-3XFLAG-10aa-H2B-WPRE3-BGHpA (Alias: CN3470) was a gift from Allen Institute for Brain Science & Boaz Levi (Addgene plasmid # 230152 ; http://n2t.net/addgene:230152 ; RRID:Addgene_230152)
